Addgene plasmid #240246: pHIV-IL13-GAPGAS-PDGFR
Purpose: Lentiviral transfer plasmid encoding IL13 with GAPGAS linker and PDGFR TM
Depositing lab: Michael Birnbaum. Depositing organization: Massachusetts Institute of Technology. Publication: Antigen identification and high-throughput interaction mapping by reprogramming viral entry. Dobson CS, Reich AN, Gaglione S, Smith BE, Kim EJ, Dong J, Ronsard L, Okonkwo V, Lingwood D, Dougan M, Dougan SK, Birnbaum ME. Nat Methods. 2022 Apr;19(4):449-460. doi: 10.1038/s41592-022-01436-z. Epub 2022 Apr 8. PubMed 35396484.
Backbone
  Vector backbone: pHIV
  Total vector size (bp): 8818
  Vector type: Mammalian Expression, Lentiviral
Growth in bacteria
  Bacterial resistance: Ampicillin, 100 μg/mL
  Growth temperature: 30°C
  Growth strain: NEB Stable
  Copy number: High Copy
Gene/Insert
  Gene/Insert name: IL-13
  Species: H. sapiens (human)
  Insert size (bp): 663
  GenBank ID: 3596
  Entrez Gene: IL13 (a.k.a. IL-13, P600)
  Promoter: EF1a
  Tag / fusion protein: HA (C terminal on insert); EGFP (C terminal on insert)
  Cloning method: Gibson Cloning
  Sequencing primers: 5′ AGCGGCCGCTGAGTTAACTATTCTAGA
Terms and licenses: Academic/Nonprofit Terms; Industry Terms: Not Available to Industry
How to cite: pHIV-IL13-GAPGAS-PDGFR was a gift from Michael Birnbaum (Addgene plasmid # 240246 ; http://n2t.net/addgene:240246 ; RRID:Addgene_240246)
