[The description below was written by a language model from this plasmid's Addgene catalogue record and pLannotate feature annotations shown in this document.]
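Description:
pHIV-IL13-GAPGAS-PDGFR is an 8.8 kb HIV-1-based lentiviral transfer plasmid on the pHIV backbone, designed to express a membrane-tethered form of human interleukin-13 in mammalian cells. It is maintained in bacteria through a high-copy ColE1/pUC-type origin and an ampicillin resistance gene (β-lactamase with its own promoter). The viral portion has a CMV enhancer/promoter placed upstream of a truncated 5' LTR, so genomic RNA production in packaging cells is driven by CMV. This is followed by the Ψ packaging signal with a short gag fragment, the Rev response element for Rev-dependent nuclear export, and the cPPT/CTS. A WPRE sits downstream of the payload to enhance transcript expression. The annotation also shows nef-derived sequence followed by a second truncated LTR at the 3' end.

The expression cassette is driven by the EF-1α promoter. Its open reading frame begins with a segment matching a mouse Ig kappa chain, most likely serving as a secretion leader, followed by the human IL13 coding sequence. According to the catalogue entry, a GAPGAS linker then joins this to the PDGFRβ transmembrane domain, anchoring the cytokine on the cell surface. The catalogue also lists a C-terminal HA tag, which the feature table does not annotate. Although EGFP is listed as a C-terminal fusion, the feature map shows it downstream of an EMCV IRES, so it is translated separately from the same transcript as a fluorescent marker of transfected or transduced cells rather than fused to IL-13. The associated publication concerns antigen identification and interaction mapping by reprogramming viral entry, which suggests the surface-displayed IL-13 serves as a targeting ligand, although the record does not spell out this specific use.
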