Features (pLannotate 1.2.2; 22 found; start..end, strand, type, name):
     31..83      -  misc_feature   bom (fragment): basis of mobility region from pBR322
    238..617     +  enhancer       CMV enhancer: human cytomegalovirus immediate early enhancer
    618..817     +  promoter       CMV promoter: human cytomegalovirus (CMV) immediate early promoter
    835..1015    +  LTR            5' LTR (truncated): truncated 5' long terminal repeat (LTR) from HIV-1
   1062..1187    +  misc_feature   HIV-1 Ψ: packaging signal of human immunodeficiency virus type 1
   1171..1509    +  CDS            HIV-1 gag (fragment): gag protein from human immunodeficiency virus 1; gag
   1684..1917    +  misc_feature   RRE: The Rev response element (RRE) of HIV-1 allows for Rev-dependent mRNA export from the nucleus to the cytoplasm.
   2294..2394    +  CDS            Rev (fragment): human immunodeficiency virus 1 (HIV-1) Rev protein; rev; enhances nuclear export of unspliced and incompletely spliced viral mRNAs
   2444..2561    +  misc_feature   cPPT/CTS: central polypurine tract and central termination sequence of HIV-1
   2624..3802    +  promoter       EF-1α promoter: strong constitutive promoter for human elongation factor EF-1α
   3835..3894    +  CDS            KV3A6_MOUSE (fragment): Experimental evidence at protein level: Swiss-Prot protein existence level 1. From Mus musculus (Mouse).
   3895..4230    +  CDS            IL13 (fragment): IL13_HUMAN - Also known as NC30. Experimental evidence at protein level: Swiss-Prot protein existence level 1. Cytokine (PubMed:8096327, PubMed:8097324). Inhibits inflammatory cytokine production (PubMed:8096327). Synergizes with IL2 in regulating interferon-gamma synthesis (PubMed:8096327). May be critical in regulating inflammatory and immune responses (PubMed:8096327, PubMed:8097324). Positively regulates IL31RA expression in macrophages (By similarity). From Homo sapiens (Human).
   4276..4365    +  CDS            PDGFRβ TM domain (fragment): transmembrane domain from platelet derived growth factor receptor beta
   4385..4971    +  misc_feature   IRES2: internal ribosome entry site (IRES) of the encephalomyocarditis virus (EMCV)
   4972..5688    +  CDS            EGFP: EGFP is a basic (constitutively fluorescent) green fluorescent protein published in 1996, derived from Aequorea victoria. It is reported to be a rapidly-maturing weak dimer with moderate acid sensitivity.
   5692..6095    +  misc_feature   WPRE: woodchuck hepatitis virus posttranscriptional regulatory element
   6102..6305    +  CDS            X (fragment): X_WHV1 - Experimental evidence at protein level: Swiss-Prot protein existence level 1. Multifunctional protein that plays a role in silencing host antiviral defenses and promoting viral transcription. Does not seem to be essential for HBV infection. May be directly involved in development of cirrhosis and liver cancer (hepatocellular carcinoma). Most of cytosolic activities involve modulation of cytosolic calcium. The effect on apoptosis is controversial depending on the cell types in which the studies have been conducted. May induce apoptosis by localizing in mitochondria and causing loss of
   6317..6817    +  CDS            nef (fragment): NEF_HV1LA - Experimental evidence at protein level: Swiss-Prot protein existence level 1. Extracellular Nef protein targets CD4(+) T-lymphocytes for apoptosis by interacting with CXCR4 surface receptors. From Human immunodeficiency virus type 1 group M subtype B (isolate Lai) (HIV-1).
   6824..7004    +  LTR            5' LTR (truncated): truncated 5' long terminal repeat (LTR) from HIV-1
   7066..7654    -  rep_origin     ori: high-copy-number ColE1/pMB1/pBR322/pUC origin of replication
   7825..8685    -  CDS            AmpR: β-lactamase; bla; confers resistance to ampicillin, carbenicillin, and related antibiotics
   8686..8790    -  promoter       AmpR promoter: bla
>Addgene plasmid #240246 | pHIV-IL13-GAPGAS-PDGFR | addgene full sequence | sequence record 476617 | Addgene NGS Result
GTCGACGGATCGGGAGATCTCCCGATCCCCTATGGTGCACTCTCAGTACAATCTGCTCTGATGCCGCATA
GTTAAGCCAGTATCTGCTCCCTGCTTGTGTGTTGGAGGTCGCTGAGTAGTGCGCGAGCAAAATTTAAGCT
ACAACAAGGCAAGGCTTGACCGACAATTGCATGAAGAATCTGCTTAGGGTTAGGCGTTTTGCGCTGCTTC
GCGATGTACGGGCCAGATATACGCGTTGACATTGATTATTGACTAGTTATTAATAGTAATCAATTACGGG
GTCATTAGTTCATAGCCCATATATGGAGTTCCGCGTTACATAACTTACGGTAAATGGCCCGCCTGGCTGA
CCGCCCAACGACCCCCGCCCATTGACGTCAATAATGACGTATGTTCCCATAGTAACGCCAATAGGGACTT
TCCATTGACGTCAATGGGTGGAGTATTTACGGTAAACTGCCCACTTGGCAGTACATCAAGTGTATCATAT
GCCAAGTACGCCCCCTATTGACGTCAATGACGGTAAATGGCCCGCCTGGCATTATGCCCAGTACATGACC
TTATGGGACTTTCCTACTTGGCAGTACATCTACGTATTAGTCATCGCTATTACCATGGTGATGCGGTTTT
GGCAGTACATCAATGGGCGTGGATAGCGGTTTGACTCACGGGGATTTCCAAGTCTCCACCCCATTGACGT
CAATGGGAGTTTGTTTTGGCACCAAAATCAACGGGACTTTCCAAAATGTCGTAACAACTCCGCCCCATTG
ACGCAAATGGGCGGTAGGCGTGTACGGTGGGAGGTCTATATAAGCAGCGCGTTTTGCCTGTACTGGGTCT
CTCTGGTTAGACCAGATCTGAGCCTGGGAGCTCTCTGGCTAACTAGGGAACCCACTGCTTAAGCCTCAAT
AAAGCTTGCCTTGAGTGCTTCAAGTAGTGTGTGCCCGTCTGTTGTGTGACTCTGGTAACTAGAGATCCCT
CAGACCCTTTTAGTCAGTGTGGAAAATCTCTAGCAGTGGCGCCCGAACAGGGACTTGAAAGCGAAAGGGA
AACCAGAGGAGCTCTCTCGACGCAGGACTCGGCTTGCTGAAGCGCGCACGGCAAGAGGCGAGGGGCGGCG
ACTGGTGAGTACGCCAAAAATTTTGACTAGCGGAGGCTAGAAGGAGAGAGATGGGTGCGAGAGCGTCAGT
ATTAAGCGGGGGAGAATTAGATCGCGATGGGAAAAAATTCGGTTAAGGCCAGGGGGAAAGAAAAAATATA
AATTAAAACATATAGTATGGGCAAGCAGGGAGCTAGAACGATTCGCAGTTAATCCTGGCCTGTTAGAAAC
ATCAGAAGGCTGTAGACAAATACTGGGACAGCTACAACCATCCCTTCAGACAGGATCAGAAGAACTTAGA
TCATTATATAATACAGTAGCAACCCTCTATTGTGTGCATCAAAGGATAGAGATAAAAGACACCAAGGAAG
CTTTAGACAAGATAGAGGAAGAGCAAAACAAAAGTAAGACCACCGCACAGCAAGCGGCCGGCCGCTGATC
TTCAGACCTGGAGGAGGAGATATGAGGGACAATTGGAGAAGTGAATTATATAAATATAAAGTAGTAAAAA
TTGAACCATTAGGAGTAGCACCCACCAAGGCAAAGAGAAGAGTGGTGCAGAGAGAAAAAAGAGCAGTGGG
AATAGGAGCTTTGTTCCTTGGGTTCTTGGGAGCAGCAGGAAGCACTATGGGCGCAGCGTCAATGACGCTG
ACGGTACAGGCCAGACAATTATTGTCTGGTATAGTGCAGCAGCAGAACAATTTGCTGAGGGCTATTGAGG
CGCAACAGCATCTGTTGCAACTCACAGTCTGGGGCATCAAGCAGCTCCAGGCAAGAATCCTGGCTGTGGA
AAGATACCTAAAGGATCAACAGCTCCTGGGGATTTGGGGTTGCTCTGGAAAACTCATTTGCACCACTGCT
GTGCCTTGGAATGCTAGTTGGAGTAATAAATCTCTGGAACAGATTTGGAATCACACGACCTGGATGGAGT
GGGACAGAGAAATTAACAATTACACAAGCTTAATACACTCCTTAATTGAAGAATCGCAAAACCAGCAAGA
AAAGAATGAACAAGAATTATTGGAATTAGATAAATGGGCAAGTTTGTGGAATTGGTTTAACATAACAAAT
TGGCTGTGGTATATAAAATTATTCATAATGATAGTAGGAGGCTTGGTAGGTTTAAGAATAGTTTTTGCTG
TACTTTCTATAGTGAATAGAGTTAGGCAGGGATATTCACCATTATCGTTTCAGACCCACCTCCCAACCCC
GAGGGGACCCGACAGGCCCGAAGGAATAGAAGAAGAAGGTGGAGAGAGAGACAGAGACAGATCCATTCGA
TTAGTGAACGGATCGGCACTGCGTGCGCCAATTCTGCAGACAAATGGCAGTATTCATCCACAATTTTAAA
AGAAAAGGGGGGATTGGGGGGTACAGTGCAGGGGAAAGAATAGTAGACATAATAGCAACAGACATACAAA
CTAAAGAATTACAAAAACAAATTACAAAAATTCAAAATTTTCGGGTTTATTACAGGGACAGCAGAGATCC
AGTTTGGTTAGTACCGGGCCCGCTCTAGCGTGAGGCTCCGGTGCCCGTCAGTGGGCAGAGCGCACATCGC
CCACAGTCCCCGAGAAGTTGGGGGGAGGGGTCGGCAATTGAACCGGTGCCTAGAGAAGGTGGCGCGGGGT
AAACTGGGAAAGTGATGTCGTGTACTGGCTCCGCCTTTTTCCCGAGGGTGGGGGAGAACCGTATATAAGT
GCAGTAGTCGCCGTGAACGTTCTTTTTCGCAACGGGTTTGCCGCCAGAACACAGGTAAGTGCCGTGTGTG
GTTCCCGCGGGCCTGGCCTCTTTACGGGTTATGGCCCTTGCGTGCCTTGAATTACTTCCACCTGGCTGCA
GTACGTGATTCTTGATCCCGAGCTTCGGGTTGGAAGTGGGTGGGAGAGTTCGAGGCCTTGCGCTTAAGGA
GCCCCTTCGCCTCGTGCTTGAGTTGAGGCCTGGCCTGGGCGCTGGGGCCGCCGCGTGCGAATCTGGTGGC
ACCTTCGCGCCTGTCTCGCTGCTTTCGATAAGTCTCTAGCCATTTAAAATTTTTGATGACCTGCTGCGAC
GCTTTTTTTCTGGCAAGATAGTCTTGTAAATGCGGGCCAAGATCTGCACACTGGTATTTCGGTTTTTGGG
GCCGCGGGCGGCGACGGGGCCCGTGCGTCCCAGCGCACATGTTCGGCGAGGCGGGGCCTGCGAGCGCGGC
CACCGAGAATCGGACGGGGGTAGTCTCAAGCTGGCCGGCCTGCTCTGGTGCCTGGCCTCGCGCCGCCGTG
TATCGCCCCGCCCTGGGCGGCAAGGCTGGCCCGGTCGGCACCAGTTGCGTGAGCGGAAAGATGGCCGCTT
CCCGGCCCTGCTGCAGGGAGCTCAAAATGGAGGACGCGGCGCTCGGGAGAGCGGGCGGGTGAGTCACCCA
CACAAAGGAAAAGGGCCTTTCCGTCCTCAGCCGTCGCTTCATGTGACTCCACGGAGTACCGGGCGCCGTC
CAGGCACCTCGATTAGTTCTCGAGCTTTTGGAGTACGTCGTCTTTAGGTTGGGGGGAGGGGTTTTATGCG
ATGGAGTTTCCCCACACTGAGTGGGTGGAGACTGAAGTTAGGCCAGCTTGGCACTTGATGTAATTCTCCT
TGGAATTTGCCCTTTTTGAGTTTGGATCTTGGTTCATTCTCAAGCCTCAGACAGTGGTTCAAAGTTTTTT
TCTTCCATTTCAGGTGTCGTGAGCGGCCGCTGAGTTAACTATTCTAGAGCCACCATGGAAACTGACACCC
TCTTGCTTTGGGTGCTTTTGTTGTGGGTACCCGGGAGTACGGGTGGTCCGGTCCCCCCTAGTACAGCACT
TCGCGAGCTTATAGAGGAATTGGTGAACATCACCCAGAACCAAAAGGCGCCTCTCTGCAACGGTTCAATG
GTTTGGAGTATAAACTTGACTGCCGGTATGTATTGCGCGGCGTTGGAATCACTCATCAACGTATCAGGTT
GTAGCGCCATCGAGAAAACGCAAAGAATGCTTTCCGGTTTCTGTCCCCACAAGGTAAGCGCGGGACAATT
CAGTAGTTTGCATGTACGGGACACTAAAATCGAGGTTGCCCAGTTTGTCAAAGACCTTCTGCTTCATTTG
AAGAAACTGTTTCGAGAAGGGCGATTCAACTATCCTTACGATGTCCCGGACTATGCTGGCGCGCCAGGGG
CTAGCGTGGTGGTGATCTCAGCCATCCTGGCCCTGGTGGTGCTCACCATCATCTCCCTTATCATCCTCAT
CATGCTTTGGCAGAAGAAGCCACGTTGAGAATTCTGAGGATCCGCCCCTCTCCCTCCCCCCCCCCTAACG
TTACTGGCCGAAGCCGCTTGGAATAAGGCCGGTGTGCGTTTGTCTATATGTTATTTTCCACCATATTGCC
GTCTTTTGGCAATGTGAGGGCCCGGAAACCTGGCCCTGTCTTCTTGACGAGCATTCCTAGGGGTCTTTCC
CCTCTCGCCAAAGGAATGCAAGGTCTGTTGAATGTCGTGAAGGAAGCAGTTCCTCTGGAAGCTTCTTGAA
GACAAACAACGTCTGTAGCGACCCTTTGCAGGCAGCGGAACCCCCCACCTGGCGACAGGTGCCTCTGCGG
CCAAAAGCCACGTGTATAAGATACACCTGCAAAGGCGGCACAACCCCAGTGCCACGTTGTGAGTTGGATA
GTTGTGGAAAGAGTCAAATGGCTCTCCTCAAGCGTATTCAACAAGGGGCTGAAGGATGCCCAGAAGGTAC
CCCATTGTATGGGATCTGATCTGGGGCCTCGGTACACATGCTTTACATGTGTTTAGTCGAGGTTAAAAAA
ACGTCTAGGCCCCCCGAACCACGGGGACGTGGTTTTCCTTTGAAAAACACGATGATAATATGGCCACAAC
CATGGTGAGCAAGGGCGAGGAGCTGTTCACCGGGGTGGTGCCCATCCTGGTCGAGCTGGACGGCGACGTA
AACGGCCACAAGTTCAGCGTGTCCGGCGAGGGCGAGGGCGATGCCACCTACGGCAAGCTGACCCTGAAGT
TCATCTGCACCACCGGCAAGCTGCCCGTGCCCTGGCCCACCCTCGTGACCACCCTGACCTACGGCGTGCA
GTGCTTCAGCCGCTACCCCGACCACATGAAGCAGCACGACTTCTTCAAGTCCGCCATGCCCGAAGGCTAC
GTCCAGGAGCGCACCATCTTCTTCAAGGACGACGGCAACTACAAGACCCGCGCCGAGGTGAAGTTCGAGG
GCGACACCCTGGTGAACCGCATCGAGCTGAAGGGCATCGACTTCAAGGAGGACGGCAACATCCTGGGGCA
CAAGCTGGAGTACAACTACAACAGCCACAACGTCTATATCATGGCCGACAAGCAGAAGAACGGCATCAAG
GTGAACTTCAAGATCCGCCACAACATCGAGGACGGCAGCGTGCAGCTCGCCGACCACTACCAGCAGAACA
CCCCCATCGGCGACGGCCCCGTGCTGCTGCCCGACAACCACTACCTGAGCACCCAGTCCGCCCTGAGCAA
AGACCCCAACGAGAAGCGCGATCACATGGTCCTGCTGGAGTTCGTGACCGCCGCCGGGATCACTCTCGGC
ATGGACGAGCTGTACAAGTGAAATCAACCTCTGGATTACAAAATTTGTGAAAGATTGACTGATATTCTTA
ACTATGTTGCTCCTTTTACGCTGTGTGGATATGCTGCTTTAATGCCTCTGTATCATGCTATTGCTTCCCG
TACGGCTTTCGTTTTCTCCTCCTTGTATAAATCCTGGTTGCTGTCTCTTTATGAGGAGTTGTGGCCCGTT
GTCCGTCAACGTGGCGTGGTGTGCTCTGTGTTTGCTGACGCAACCCCCACTGGCTGGGGCATTGCCACCA
CCTGTCAACTCCTTTCTGGGACTTTCGCTTTCCCCCTCCCGATCGCCACGGCAGAACTCATCGCCGCCTG
CCTTGCCCGCTGCTGGACAGGGGCTAGGTTGCTGGGCACTGATAATTCCGTGGTGTTGTCGGGGAAGCTG
ACGTCCTTTCCATGGCTGCTCGCCTGTGTTGCCAACTGGATCCTGCGCGGGACGTCCTTCTGCTACGTCC
CTTCGGCTCTCAATCCAGCGGACCTCCCTTCCCGAGGCCTTCTGCCGGTTCTGCGGCCTCTCCCGCGTCT
TCGCTTTCGGCCTCCGACGAGTCGGATCTCCCTTTGGGCCGCCTCCCCGCAAGTAAAGCGGCCGCATCGA
TACCGTCGACCTCGATCGAGACCTAGAAAAACATGGAGCAATCACAAGTAGCAATACAGCAGCTACCAAT
GCTGATTGTGCCTGGCTAGAAGCACAAGAGGAGGAGGAGGTGGGTTTTCCAGTCACACCTCAGGTACCTT
TAAGACCAATGACTTACAAGGCAGCTGTAGATCTTAGCCACTTTTTAAAAGAAAAGGGGGGACTGGAAGG
GCTAATTCACTCCCAACGAAGACAAGATATCCTTGATCTGTGGATCTACCACACACAAGGCTACTTCCCT
GATTGGCAGAACTACACACCAGGGCCAGGGATCAGATATCCACTGACCTTTGGATGGTGCTACAAGCTAG
TACCAGTTGAGCAAGAGAAGGTAGAAGAAGCCAATGAAGGAGAGAACACCCGCTTGTTACACCCTGTGAG
CCTGCATGGGATGGATGACCCGGAGAGAGAAGTATTAGAGTGGAGGTTTGACAGCCGCCTAGCATTTCAT
CACATGGCCCGAGAGCTGCATCCGGACTGTACTGGGTCTCTCTGGTTAGACCAGATCTGAGCCTGGGAGC
TCTCTGGCTAACTAGGGAACCCACTGCTTAAGCCTCAATAAAGCTTGCCTTGAGTGCTTCAAGTAGTGTG
TGCCCGTCTGTTGTGTGACTCTGGTAACTAGAGATCCCTCAGACCCTTTTAGTCAGTGTGGAAAATCTCT
AGCAGCATGTGAGCAAAAGGCCAGCAAAAGGCCAGGAACCGTAAAAAGGCCGCGTTGCTGGCGTTTTTCC
ATAGGCTCCGCCCCCCTGACGAGCATCACAAAAATCGACGCTCAAGTCAGAGGTGGCGAAACCCGACAGG
ACTATAAAGATACCAGGCGTTTCCCCCTGGAAGCTCCCTCGTGCGCTCTCCTGTTCCGACCCTGCCGCTT
ACCGGATACCTGTCCGCCTTTCTCCCTTCGGGAAGCGTGGCGCTTTCTCATAGCTCACGCTGTAGGTATC
TCAGTTCGGTGTAGGTCGTTCGCTCCAAGCTGGGCTGTGTGCACGAACCCCCCGTTCAGCCCGACCGCTG
CGCCTTATCCGGTAACTATCGTCTTGAGTCCAACCCGGTAAGACACGACTTATCGCCACTGGCAGCAGCC
ACTGGTAACAGGATTAGCAGAGCGAGGTATGTAGGCGGTGCTACAGAGTTCTTGAAGTGGTGGCCTAACT
ACGGCTACACTAGAAGAACAGTATTTGGTATCTGCGCTCTGCTGAAGCCAGTTACCTTCGGAAAAAGAGT
TGGTAGCTCTTGATCCGGCAAACAAACCACCGCTGGTAGCGGTGGTTTTTTTGTTTGCAAGCAGCAGATT
ACGCGCAGAAAAAAAGGATCTCAAGAAGATCCTTTGATCTTTTCTACGGGGTCTGACGCTCAGTGGAACG
AAAACTCACGTTAAGGGATTTTGGTCATGAGATTATCAAAAAGGATCTTCACCTAGATCCTTTTAAATTA
AAAATGAAGTTTTAAATCAATCTAAAGTATATATGAGTAAACTTGGTCTGACAGTTACCAATGCTTAATC
AGTGAGGCACCTATCTCAGCGATCTGTCTATTTCGTTCATCCATAGTTGCCTGACTCCCCGTCGTGTAGA
TAACTACGATACGGGAGGGCTTACCATCTGGCCCCAGTGCTGCAATGATACCGCGAGACCCACGCTCACC
GGCTCCAGATTTATCAGCAATAAACCAGCCAGCCGGAAGGGCCGAGCGCAGAAGTGGTCCTGCAACTTTA
TCCGCCTCCATCCAGTCTATTAATTGTTGCCGGGAAGCTAGAGTAAGTAGTTCGCCAGTTAATAGTTTGC
GCAACGTTGTTGCCATTGCTACAGGCATCGTGGTGTCACGCTCGTCGTTTGGTATGGCTTCATTCAGCTC
CGGTTCCCAACGATCAAGGCGAGTTACATGATCCCCCATGTTGTGCAAAAAAGCGGTTAGCTCCTTCGGT
CCTCCGATCGTTGTCAGAAGTAAGTTGGCCGCAGTGTTATCACTCATGGTTATGGCAGCACTGCATAATT
CTCTTACTGTCATGCCATCCGTAAGATGCTTTTCTGTGACTGGTGAGTACTCAACCAAGTCATTCTGAGA
ATAGTGTATGCGGCGACCGAGTTGCTCTTGCCCGGCGTCAATACGGGATAATACCGCGCCACATAGCAGA
ACTTTAAAAGTGCTCATCATTGGAAAACGTTCTTCGGGGCGAAAACTCTCAAGGATCTTACCGCTGTTGA
GATCCAGTTCGATGTAACCCACTCGTGCACCCAACTGATCTTCAGCATCTTTTACTTTCACCAGCGTTTC
TGGGTGAGCAAAAACAGGAAGGCAAAATGCCGCAAAAAAGGGAATAAGGGCGACACGGAAATGTTGAATA
CTCATACTCTTCCTTTTTCAATATTATTGAAGCATTTATCAGGGTTATTGTCTCATGAGCGGATACATAT
TTGAATGTATTTAGAAAAATAAACAAATAGGGGTTCCGCGCACATTTCCCCGAAAAGTGCCACCTGAC
